>Addgene plasmid #237144 | NanoBRET Vector, E-cadherin-HaloTag | addgene full sequence | sequence record 488397 | Addgene NGS Result
GGCATGCAAGCTGATTTGGCTGCTGCCACCGCTGAGCAAGGCCGCTTCGAGCAGACATGATAAGATACAT
TGATGAGTTTGGACAAACCACAACTAGAATGCAGTGAAAAAAATGCTTTATTTGTGAAATTTGTGATGCT
ATTGCTTTATTTGTAACCATTATAAGCTGCAATAAACAAGTTAACAACAACAATTGCATTCATTTTATGT
TTCAGGTTCAGGGGGAGATGTGGGAGGTTTTTTTAAGCAAGTAAAACCTCTACAAATGTGGTAAAATCTT
AATTAAGAATTCTAATATAACTTCGTATAGCATACATTATACGAAGTTATGGATCCACTGTTGACAATTA
ATCATCGGCATAGTATATCGGCATAGTATAATACGACAAGGTGAGGAACTAAACCCAGGAGGCAGATCAT
GATTGAACAAGATGGATTGCACGCAGGTTCTCCGGCCGCTTGGGTGGAGAGGCTATTCGGCTATGACTGG
GCACAACAGACAATCGGCTGCTCTGATGCCGCCGTGTTCCGGCTGTCAGCGCAGGGGCGCCCGGTTCTTT
TTGTCAAGACCGACCTGTCCGGTGCCCTGAATGAACTGCAGGACGAGGCAGCGCGGCTATCGTGGCTGGC
CACGACGGGCGTTCCTTGCGCAGCTGTGCTCGACGTTGTCACTGAAGCGGGAAGGGACTGGCTGCTATTG
GGCGAAGTGCCGGGGCAGGATCTCCTGTCATCTCACCTTGCTCCTGCCGAGAAAGTATCCATCATGGCTG
ATGCAATGCGGCGGCTGCATACGCTTGATCCGGCTACCTGCCCATTCGACCACCAAGCGAAACATCGCAT
CGAGCGAGCACGTACTCGGATGGAAGCCGGTCTTGTCGATCAGGATGATCTGGACGAAGAGCATCAGGGG
CTCGCGCCAGCCGAACTGTTCGCCAGGCTCAAGGCGCGCATGCCCGACGGCGAGGATCTCGTCGTGACCC
ATGGCGATGCCTGCTTGCCGAATATCATGGTGGAAAATGGCCGCTTTTCTGGATTCATCGACTGTGGCCG
GCTGGGTGTGGCGGACCGCTATCAGGACATAGCGTTGGCTACCCGTGATATTGCTGAAGAGCTTGGCGGC
GAATGGGCTGACCGCTTCCTCGTGCTTTACGGTATCGCCGCTCCCGATTCGCAGCGCATCGCCTTCTATC
GCCTTCTTGACGAGTTCTTCTGATTCGAAATGACCGACCAAGCGACGCCCAACCGGTATCAGCTCACTCA
AAGGCGGTAATACGGTTATCCACAGAATCAGGGGATAACGCAGGAAAGAACATGTGAGCAAAAGGCCAGC
AAAAGGCCAGGAACCGTAAAAAGGCCGCGTTGCTGGCGTTTTTCCATAGGCTCCGCCCCCCTGACGAGCA
TCACAAAAATCGACGCTCAAGTCAGAGGTGGCGAAACCCGACAGGACTATAAAGATACCAGGCGTTTCCC
CCTGGAAGCTCCCTCGTGCGCTCTCCTGTTCCGACCCTGCCGCTTACCGGATACCTGTCCGCCTTTCTCC
CTTCGGGAAGCGTGGCGCTTTCTCATAGCTCACGCTGTAGGTATCTCAGTTCGGTGTAGGTCGTTCGCTC
CAAGCTGGGCTGTGTGCACGAACCCCCCGTTCAGCCCGACCGCTGCGCCTTATCCGGTAACTATCGTCTT
GAGTCCAACCCGGTAAGACACGACTTATCGCCACTGGCAGCAGCCACTGGTAACAGGATTAGCAGAGCGA
GGTATGTAGGCGGTGCTACAGAGTTCTTGAAGTGGTGGCCTAACTACGGCTACACTAGAAGGACAGTATT
TGGTATCTGCGCTCTGCTGAAGCCAGTTACCTTCGGAAAAAGAGTTGGTAGCTCTTGATCCGGCAAACAA
ACCACCGCTGGTAGCGGTGGTTTTTTTGTTTGCAAGCAGCAGATTACGCGCAGAAAAAAAGGATTTCAAG
AAGATCCTTTGATCTTTTCTACGGGGTCTGACGCTCAGTGGAACGAAAACTCACGTTAAGGGATTTTGGT
CATGAGATTATCAAAAAGGATCTTCACCTAGATCCTTTTATAGTCCGGAATCGTCACACAAAAAACCAAC
ACACAGATGTAATGAAAATAAAGATATTTTATTGCGGCCATCGTGATGGCTAGAGTTTAGCCCTCCCACA
CATAACCAGAGGGCAGCAATTCACGAATCCCAACTGCCGTCGGCTGTCCATCACTGTCCTTCACTATGGC
TTTGATCCCAGGATGCAGATCGAGAAGCACCTGTCGGCACCGTCCGCAGGGGCTCAAGATGCCCCTGTTC
TCATTTCCGATCGCGACGATACAAGTCAGGTTGCCAGCTGCCGCAGCAGCAGCAGTGCCCAGCACCACGA
GTTCTGCACAAGGTCCCCCAGTAAAATGATATACATTGACACCAGTGAAGATGCGGCCGTCGCTAGAGAG
AGCTGCGCTGGCGACGCTGTAGTCTTCAGAGATGGGGATGCTGTTGATTGTAGCCGTTGCTCTTTCAATG
AGGGTGGATTCTTCTTGAGACAAAGGCTTGGCCATGGTGGCGCTAGTGTCAGAAGAATCGAGCTTTTTGC
AAAAGCCTAGGCCTCCAAAAAAGCCTCCTCACTACTTCTGGAATAGCTCAGAGGCCGAGGCGGCCTCGGC
CTCTGCATAAATAAAAAAAATTAGTCAGCCATGGGGCGGAGAATGGGCGGAACTGGGCGGAGTTAGGGGC
GGGATGGGCGGAGTTAGGGGCGGGACTATGGTTGCTGACTAATTGAGATGCATGCTTTGCATACTTCTGC
CTGCTGGGGAGCCTGGGGACTTTCCACACCTGGTTGCTGACTAATTGAGATGCATGCTTTGCATACTTCT
GCCTGCTGGGGAGCCTGGGGACTTTCCACACCCTAACTGACACACATTCCACAGCTGGTTCTTTCCGCCT
CAGAAGGTACCTAACCAAGTTCCTCTTTCAGAGGTTATTTCAGGCCATGGTGCTGCGCAAGACGCGTTAA
TTAAGACGTCGGCAGTGAAAAAAATGCTTTATTTGTGAAATTTGTGATGCTATTGCTTTATTTGTAACCA
TTATAAGCTGCAATAAACAAGTTAACAACAACAATTGCATTCATTTTATGTTTCAGGTTCAGGGGGAGGT
GTGGGAGGTTTTTTAAAGCAAGTAAAACCTCTACAAATGTGGTATGGCTGATTATGATCCGCGGCCGCAA
TACGTCGACGTTATCAGCTGACTTCGTACGAGAGCCTAGGATTATGGCGCGCCACTAGTTATTAATAGTA
ATCAATTACGGGGTCATTAGTTCATAGCCCATATATGGAGTTCCGCGTTACATAACTTACGGTAAATGGC
CCGCCTGGCTGACCGCCCAACGACCCCCGCCCATTGACGTCAATAATGACGTATGTTCCCATAGTAACGC
CAATAGGGACTTTCCATTGACGTCAATGGGTGGAGTATTTACGGTAAACTGCCCACTTGGCAGTACATCA
AGTGTATCATATGCCAAGTCCGCCCCCTATTGACGTCAATGACGGTAAATGGCCCGCCTGGCATTATGCC
CAGTACATGACCTTACGGGACTTTCCTACTTGGCAGTACATCTACGTATTAGTCATCGCTATTACCATGG
TGATGCGGTTTTGGCAGTACACCAATGGGCGTGGATAGCGGTTTGACTCACGGGGATTTCCAAGTCTCCA
CCCCATTGACGTCAATGGGAGTTTGTTTTGGCACCAAAATCAACGGGACTTTCCAAAATGTCGTAATAAC
CCCGCCCCGTTGACGCAAATGGGCGGTAGGCGTGTACGGTGGGAGGTCTATATAAGCAGAGCTGGTTTAG
TGAACCGTCAGATCACTAGAAGCTTTATTGCGGTAGTTTATCACAGTTAAATTGCTAACGCAGTCAGTGC
TTCTGACACAACAGTCTCGAACTTAAGCTGCAGAAGTTGGTCGTGAGGCACTGGGCAGGTAAGTATCAAG
GTTACAAGACAGGTTTAAGGAGACCAATAGAAACTGGGCTTGTCGAGACAGAGAAGACTCTTGCGTTTCT
GATAGGCACCTATTGGTCTTACTGACATCCACTTTGCCTTTCTCTCCACAGGTGTCCACTCCCAGTTCAA
TTACAGCTCTTAAGGCTAGAGTATTAATACGACTCACTATAGGGCTAGCGATCGCCATGGGCCCTTGGAG
CCGCAGCCTCTCGGCGCTGCTGCTGCTGCTGCAGGTCTCCTCTTGGCTCTGCCAGGAGCCGGAGCCCTGC
CACCCTGGCTTTGACGCCGAGAGCTACACGTTCACGGTGCCCCGGCGCCACCTGGAGAGAGGCCGCGTCC
TGGGCAGAGTGAATTTTGAAGATTGCACCGGTCGACAAAGGACAGCCTATTTTTCCCTCGACACCCGATT
CAAAGTGGGCACAGATGGTGTGATTACAGTCAAAAGGCCTCTACGGTTTCATAACCCACAGATCCATTTC
TTGGTCTACGCCTGGGACTCCACCTACAGAAAGTTTTCCACCAAAGTCACGCTGAATACAGTGGGGCACC
ACCACCGCCCCCCGCCCCATCAGGCCTCCGTTTCTGGAATCCAAGCAGAATTGCTCACATTTCCCAACTC
CTCTCCTGGCCTCAGAAGACAGAAGAGAGACTGGGTTATTCCTCCCATCAGCTGCCCAGAAAATGAAAAA
GGCCCATTTCCTAAAAACCTGGTTCAGATCAAATCCAACAAAGACAAAGAAGGCAAGGTTTTCTACAGCA
TCACTGGCCAAGGAGCTGACACACCCCCTGTTGGTGTCTTTATTATTGAAAGAGAAACAGGATGGCTGAA
GGTGACAGAGCCTCTGGATAGAGAACGCATTGCCACATACACTCTCTTCTCTCACGCTGTGTCATCCAAC
GGGAATGCAGTTGAGGATCCAATGGAGATTTTGATCACGGTAACCGATCAGAATGACAACAAGCCCGAAT
TCACCCAGGAGGTCTTTAAGGGGTCTGTCATGGAAGGTGCTCTTCCAGGAACCTCTGTGATGGAGGTCAC
AGCCACAGACGCGGACGATGATGTGAACACCTACAATGCCGCCATCGCTTACACCATCCTCAGCCAAGAT
CCTGAGCTCCCTGACAAAAATATGTTCACCATTAACAGGAACACAGGAGTCATCAGTGTGGTCACCACTG
GGCTGGACCGAGAGAGTTTCCCTACGTATACCCTGGTGGTTCAAGCTGCTGACCTTCAAGGTGAGGGGTT
AAGCACAACAGCAACAGCTGTGATCACAGTCACTGACACCAACGATAATCCTCCGATCTTCAATCCCACC
ACGTACAAGGGTCAGGTGCCTGAGAACGAGGCTAACGTCGTAATCACCACACTGAAAGTGACTGATGCTG
ATGCCCCCAATACCCCAGCGTGGGAGGCTGTATACACCATATTGAATGATGATGGTGGACAATTTGTCGT
CACCACAAATCCAGTGAACAACGATGGCATTTTGAAAACAGCAAAGGGCTTGGATTTTGAGGCCAAGCAG
CAGTACATTCTACACGTAGCAGTGACGAATGTGGTACCTTTTGAGGTCTCTCTCACCACCTCCACAGCCA
CCGTCACCGTGGATGTGCTGGATGTGAATGAAGCCCCCATCTTTGTGCCTCCTGAAAAGAGAGTGGAAGT
GTCCGAGGACTTTGGCGTGGGCCAGGAAATCACATCCTACACTGCCCAGGAGCCAGACACATTTATGGAA
CAGAAAATAACATATCGGATTTGGAGAGACACTGCCAACTGGCTGGAGATTAATCCGGACACTGGTGCCA
TTTCCACTCGGGCTGAGCTGGACAGGGAGGATTTTGAGCACGTGAAGAACAGCACGTACACAGCCCTAAT
CATAGCTACAGACAATGGTTCTCCAGTTGCTACTGGAACAGGGACACTTCTGCTGATCCTGTCTGATGTG
AATGACAACGCCCCCATACCAGAACCTCGAACTATATTCTTCTGTGAGAGGAATCCAAAGCCTCAGGTCA
TAAACATCATTGATGCAGACCTTCCTCCCAATACATCTCCCTTCACAGCAGAACTAACACACGGGGCGAG
TGCCAACTGGACCATTCAGTACAACGACCCAACCCAAGAATCTATCATTTTGAAGCCAAAGATGGCCTTA
GAGGTGGGTGACTACAAAATCAATCTCAAGCTCATGGATAACCAGAATAAAGACCAAGTGACCACCTTAG
AGGTCAGCGTGTGTGACTGTGAAGGGGCCGCTGGCGTCTGTAGGAAGGCACAGCCTGTCGAAGCAGGATT
GCAAATTCCTGCCATTCTGGGGATTCTTGGAGGAATTCTTGCTTTGCTAATTCTGATTCTGCTGCTCTTG
CTGTTTCTTCGGAGGAGAGCGGTGGTCAAAGAGCCCTTACTGCCCCCAGAGGATGACACCCGGGACAACG
TTTATTACTATGATGAAGAAGGAGGCGGAGAAGAGGACCAGGACTTTGACTTGAGCCAGCTGCACAGGGG
CCTGGACGCTCGGCCTGAAGTGACTCGTAACGACGTTGCACCAACCCTCATGAGTGTCCCCCGGTATCTT
CCCCGCCCTGCCAATCCCGATGAAATTGGAAATTTTATTGATGAAAATCTGAAAGCGGCTGATACTGACC
CCACAGCCCCGCCTTATGATTCTCTGCTCGTGTTTGACTATGAAGGAAGCGGTTCCGAAGCTGCTAGTCT
GAGCTCCCTGAACTCCTCAGAGTCAGACAAAGACCAGGACTATGACTACTTGAACGAATGGGGCAATCGC
TTCAAGAAGCTGGCTGACATGTACGGAGGCGGCGAGGACGACGTTTCTCTCGAGCCAACCACTGAGGATC
TGTACTTTCAGAGCGATAACGATGGATCCGAAATCGGTACTGGCTTTCCATTCGACCCCCATTATGTGGA
AGTCCTGGGCGAGCGCATGCACTACGTCGATGTTGGTCCGCGCGATGGCACCCCTGTGCTGTTCCTGCAC
GGTAACCCGACCTCCTCCTACGTGTGGCGCAACATCATCCCGCATGTTGCACCGACCCATCGCTGCATTG
CTCCAGACCTGATCGGTATGGGCAAATCCGACAAACCAGACCTGGGTTATTTCTTCGACGACCACGTCCG
CTTCATGGATGCCTTCATCGAAGCCCTGGGTCTGGAAGAGGTCGTCCTGGTCATTCACGACTGGGGCTCC
GCTCTGGGTTTCCACTGGGCCAAGCGCAATCCAGAGCGCGTCAAAGGTATTGCATTTATGGAGTTCATCC
GCCCTATCCCGACCTGGGACGAATGGCCAGAATTTGCCCGCGAGACCTTCCAGGCCTTCCGCACCACCGA
CGTCGGCCGCAAGCTGATCATCGATCAGAACGTTTTTATCGAGGGTACGCTGCCGATGGGTGTCGTCCGC
CCGCTGACTGAAGTCGAGATGGACCATTACCGCGAGCCGTTCCTGAATCCTGTTGACCGCGAGCCACTGT
GGCGCTTCCCAAACGAGCTGCCAATCGCCGGTGAGCCAGCGAACATCGTCGCGCTGGTCGAAGAATACAT
GGACTGGCTGCACCAGTCCCCTGTCCCGAAGCTGCTGTTCTGGGGCACCCCAGGCGTTCTGATCCCACCG
GCCGAAGCCGCTCGCCTGGCCAAAAGCCTGCCTAACTGCAAGGCTGTGGACATCGGCCCGGGTCTGAATC
TGCTGCAAGAAGACAACCCGGACCTGATCGGCAGCGAGATCGCGCGCTGGCTGTCTACTCTGGAGATTTC
CGGTTAATAGAATTCTAGAGTCGACCTGCA
Features (pLannotate 1.2.2; 19 found; start..end, strand, type, name):
     61..182     -  polyA_signal   SV40 poly(A) signal: SV40 polyadenylation signal
    205..273     -  CDS            large T antigen (fragment): large T antigen from SV40 (simian virus 40)
    297..330     +  protein_bind   loxP: Cre-mediated recombination occurs in the 8-bp core sequence (GCATACAT). Cre recombinase
    340..387     +  promoter       EM7 promoter: synthetic bacterial promoter&nbsp
    419..1210    +  CDS            neo: KKA2_KLEPN - Also known as kan, nptII. Experimental evidence at protein level: Swiss-Prot protein existence level 1. Resistance to kanamycin, neomycin, paromomycin, ribostamycin, butirosin and gentamicin B. From Klebsiella pneumoniae.
   1371..1959    -  rep_origin     ori: high-copy-number ColE1/pMB1/pBR322/pUC origin of replication
   2085..2133    -  polyA_signal   poly(A) signal: synthetic polyadenylation signal
   2157..2555    -  CDS            BSD: blasticidin S deaminase; Aspergillus terreus BSD; confers resistance to blasticidin
   2586..2943    -  promoter       SV40 promoter: SV40 enhancer and early promoter
   3022..3103    -  polyA_signal   SV40 poly(A) signal: SV40 polyadenylation signal
   3126..3209    -  CDS            large T antigen (fragment): large T antigen from SV40 (simian virus 40)
   3274..3639    +  enhancer       CMV enhancer: human cytomegalovirus immediate early enhancer
   3641..3840    +  promoter       CMV promoter: human cytomegalovirus (CMV) immediate early promoter
   3979..4111    +  intron         chimeric intron: chimera between introns from human β-globin and immunoglobulin heavy chain genes
   4155..4173    +  promoter       T7 promoter: promoter for bacteriophage T7 RNA polymerase
   4187..6832    +  CDS            CDH1: CADH1_HUMAN - Also known as CDHE, UVO. Experimental evidence at protein level: Swiss-Prot protein existence level 1. (Microbial infection) Serves as a receptor for Listeria monocytogenes; internalin A (InlA) binds to this protein and promotes uptake of the bacteria. From Homo sapiens (Human).
   6854..6874    +  CDS            TEV site: tobacco etch virus (TEV) protease recognition and cleavage site
   6890..7773    +  CDS            HaloTag® (fragment): modified bacterial dehalogenase that forms covalent bonds with chloroalkane derivatives
   7784..12      +  misc_feature   MCS (fragment) (across the origin): pUC18/19 multiple cloning site
