[The description below was written by a language model from this plasmid's Addgene catalogue record and pLannotate feature annotations shown in this document.]
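Description:
NanoBRET Vector, E-cadherin-HaloTag is a mammalian expression plasmid of about 7.8 kb built on the pFC221K HaloTag CMV-Blast BiBRET backbone. It is propagated in E. coli as a high-copy plasmid through a ColE1/pUC-type origin. Bacterial selection is with kanamycin, conferred by a neo/nptII gene driven by the synthetic bacterial EM7 promoter. A single annotated loxP site lies just upstream of that cassette, but the record does not explain its role. For selection in mammalian cells, a separate cassette places the blasticidin S deaminase gene (BSD) under the SV40 enhancer/early promoter, terminated by a synthetic polyadenylation signal.

The payload is the human E-cadherin (CDH1) coding sequence, recorded as unmutated, fused at its C terminus to HaloTag through a linker containing a TEV protease cleavage site. Transcription is driven by the CMV immediate-early enhancer and promoter, followed by a chimeric β-globin/immunoglobulin intron, a part commonly included to improve expression. A T7 promoter immediately upstream of the open reading frame could also support transcription by T7 RNA polymerase. An SV40 polyadenylation signal is annotated just downstream of the fusion, across the plasmid origin, although pLannotate lists it on the opposite strand.

HaloTag is a modified bacterial dehalogenase that bonds covalently to chloroalkane ligands, so the fusion can be labelled with a fluorescent ligand. In NanoBRET assays such a fusion typically serves as the energy acceptor for a NanoLuc-tagged partner, allowing protein proximity or interaction to be measured in living cells. The record itself states only that the plasmid expresses the E-cadherin-HaloTag fusion in mammalian cells and names no partner construct.
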