Addgene plasmid #237144: NanoBRET Vector, E-cadherin-HaloTag
Purpose: Express E-cadherin-HaloTag(R) Fusion Protein in Mammalian Cells under a CMV promoter
Depositing lab: Promega Corporation.
Backbone
  Vector backbone: pFC221K HaloTag(R) CMV-Blast BiBRET Vector
  Vector type: Mammalian Expression
  Selectable markers: Blasticidin
Growth in bacteria
  Bacterial resistance: Kanamycin, 50 μg/mL
  Growth temperature: 37°C
  Growth strain: JM109
  Copy number: High Copy
Gene/Insert
  Gene/Insert name: E-cadherin
  Species: H. sapiens (human)
  Mutation: None
  Entrez Gene: CDH1 (a.k.a. Arc-1, BCDS1, CD324, CDHE, ECAD, LCAM, UVO)
  Promoter: CMV
  Tag / fusion protein: HaloTag (R) (C terminal on backbone)
  Cloning method: Other
Terms and licenses: Academic/Nonprofit Terms; Industry Terms
How to cite: NanoBRET Vector, E-cadherin-HaloTag was a gift from Promega Corporation (Addgene plasmid # 237144 ; http://n2t.net/addgene:237144 ; RRID:Addgene_237144)
